Addgene plasmid #77730: IRAK2 gRNA (BRDN0001146975)
Purpose: 3rd generation lentiviral gRNA plasmid targeting human IRAK2
Depositing lab: John Doench & David Root. Depositing organization: Broad Institute. Publication: Optimized sgRNA design to maximize activity and minimize off-target effects of CRISPR-Cas9. Doench JG, Fusi N, Sullender M, Hegde M, Vaimberg EW, Donovan KF, Smith I, Tothova Z, Wilen C, Orchard R, Virgin HW, Listgarten J, Root DE. Nat Biotechnol. 2016 Jan 18. doi: 10.1038/nbt.3437. PubMed 26780180.
Backbone
  Vector backbone: lentiGuide-Puro
  Backbone manufacturer: Zhang Lab (Addgene plasmid # 52963)
  Vector type: Mammalian Expression, Lentiviral, CRISPR
  Selectable markers: Puromycin
Growth in bacteria
  Bacterial resistance: Ampicillin, 100 μg/mL
  Growth temperature: 37°C
  Growth strain: DH5alpha
  Copy number: High Copy
Gene/Insert
  Gene/Insert name: IRAK2 (alt names: IRAK2; NM_001570.3)
  gRNA/shRNA sequence: GTCAGCCGCGTATCTGCCAG
  Species: H. sapiens (human)
  Entrez Gene: IRAK2 (a.k.a. IRAK-2)
  Promoter: hU6
  Cloning method: Unknown
  Sequencing primers: 5′ U6-F; 3′ pS2-R
Terms and licenses: Academic/Nonprofit Terms; Industry Terms: Not Available to Industry
Depositor comments: The gRNA was designed to target the following Genbank reference sequence(s): NM_001570.3. Note that this plasmid does NOT contain Cas9. It should be used in conjunction with lentiCas9-Blast (Addgene #52962) or otherwise with cell lines already expressing Cas9. Browse the full kinome gRNA library at http://www.addgene.org/pooled-library/broadgpp-human-kinome/ or visit http://www.broadinstitute.org/rnai/public/ for detailed protocols and information.
How to cite: IRAK2 gRNA (BRDN0001146975) was a gift from John Doench & David Root (Addgene plasmid # 77730 ; http://n2t.net/addgene:77730 ; RRID:Addgene_77730)
