[The description below was written by a language model from this plasmid's Addgene catalogue record and pLannotate feature annotations shown in this document.]
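Description:
IRAK2 gRNA (BRDN0001146975) is a third-generation lentiviral guide RNA plasmid built on the lentiGuide-Puro backbone and designed to target human IRAK2 (reference transcript NM_001570.3) for CRISPR-Cas9 editing in mammalian cells. The assembled sequence is about 8.3 kb. In bacteria it is maintained as a high-copy plasmid through a ColE1/pUC-type origin and selected with ampicillin via the β-lactamase gene. An f1 origin, lac promoter/operator remnants, T3 and T7 promoters and an SV40 origin and poly(A) signal are carried over from the backbone.

The lentiviral transfer cassette begins with an RSV promoter fused to a truncated HIV-1 5' LTR, which allows Tat-independent production of genomic RNA. This is followed by the Ψ packaging signal with a partial gag region, and the Rev response element for Rev-dependent nuclear export. It ends in a ΔU3 self-inactivating 3' LTR. Within this unit, a human U6 RNA polymerase III promoter drives the 20-nucleotide IRAK2 spacer joined to the Streptococcus pyogenes guide RNA scaffold. A cPPT/CTS element, which aids nuclear import of the viral genome, lies downstream. A separate EF-1α core promoter with its intron A expresses puromycin N-acetyltransferase for selection of transduced cells, and a WPRE enhances transcript expression.

The plasmid does not encode Cas9, so it must be used with a separate Cas9 vector such as lentiCas9-Blast or in cells that already express Cas9. It is an individual clone corresponding to a human kinome gRNA library and is suited to knocking out IRAK2, an interleukin-1 receptor-associated kinase family member.
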