Features (pLannotate 1.2.2; 29 found; start..end, strand, type, name):
     14..80      +  CDS            small t antigen (fragment): SV40 (simian virus 40) small t antigen
    106..317     +  promoter       EF-1α core promoter: core promoter for human elongation factor EF-1α
    318..1256    +  intron         EF-1α intron A: intron upstream of the start codon of human EF-1α
   1278..1877    +  CDS            PuroR (fragment): puromycin N-acetyltransferase; pac from Streptomyces; confers resistance to puromycin
   1893..2481    +  misc_feature   WPRE: woodchuck hepatitis virus posttranscriptional regulatory element
   2532..2551    +  misc_feature   cPPT/CTS (fragment): central polypurine tract and central termination sequence of HIV-1
   2553..2786    +  LTR            3' LTR (ΔU3): self-inactivating 3' long terminal repeat (LTR) from HIV-1
   2864..2985    +  polyA_signal   SV40 poly(A) signal: SV40 polyadenylation signal
   3025..3160    +  rep_origin     SV40 ori: SV40 origin of replication
   3181..3199    -  promoter       T7 promoter: promoter for bacteriophage T7 RNA polymerase
   3207..3362    +  CDS            lacZα (fragment): LacZα fragment of β-galactosidase; lacZ fragment
   3367..3795    +  rep_origin     f1 ori (sequence partly withheld): f1 bacteriophage origin of replication; arrow indicates direction of (+) strand synthesis
   3848..3952    +  promoter       AmpR promoter: bla
   3953..4813    +  CDS            AmpR: β-lactamase; bla; confers resistance to ampicillin, carbenicillin, and related antibiotics
   4984..5572    +  rep_origin     ori: high-copy-number ColE1/pMB1/pBR322/pUC origin of replication
   5755..5847    +  CDS            lacI (fragment): lac repressor; lacI; The lac repressor binds to the lac operator to inhibit transcription in E. coli. This inhibition can be relieved by adding lactose or isopropyl-β-D-thiogalactopyranoside (IPTG).
   5860..5881    +  protein_bind   CAP binding site: CAP binding activates transcription in the presence of cAMP. E. coli catabolite activator protein
   5896..5926    +  promoter       lac promoter: promoter for the E. coli lac operon
   5934..5950    +  protein_bind   lac operator: The lac repressor binds to the lac operator to inhibit transcription in E. coli. This inhibition can be relieved by adding lactose or isopropyl-β-D-thiogalactopyranoside (IPTG). lac repressor encoded by lacI
   5995..6013    +  promoter       T3 promoter: promoter for bacteriophage T3 RNA polymerase
   6041..6267    +  promoter       RSV promoter: Rous sarcoma virus enhancer/promoter
   6268..6448    +  LTR            5' LTR (truncated): truncated 5' long terminal repeat (LTR) from HIV-1
   6495..6620    +  misc_feature   HIV-1 Ψ: packaging signal of human immunodeficiency virus type 1
   6604..6967    +  CDS            HIV-1 gag (fragment): gag protein from human immunodeficiency virus 1; gag
   7113..7346    +  misc_feature   RRE: The Rev response element (RRE) of HIV-1 allows for Rev-dependent mRNA export from the nucleus to the cytoplasm.
   7723..7749    +  CDS            Rev (fragment): human immunodeficiency virus 1 (HIV-1) Rev protein; rev; enhances nuclear export of unspliced and incompletely spliced viral mRNAs
   7753..7993    +  promoter       U6 promoter: RNA polymerase III promoter for human U6 snRNA
   8023..8098    +  misc_RNA       gRNA scaffold: guide RNA scaffold for the Streptococcus pyogenes CRISPR/Cas9 system
   8154..8271    +  misc_feature   cPPT/CTS: central polypurine tract and central termination sequence of HIV-1
>Addgene plasmid #77730 | IRAK2 gRNA (BRDN0001146975) | addgene full sequence | sequence record 188318 | Addgene Assembled Sequence
CCCGGGTGCAAAGATGGATAAAGTTTTAAACAGAGAGGAATCTTTGCAGCTAATGGACCTTCTAGGTCTT
GAAAGGAGTGGGAATTGGCTCCGGTGCCCGTCAGTGGGCAGAGCGCACATCGCCCACAGTCCCCGAGAAG
TTGGGGGGAGGGGTCGGCAATTGATCCGGTGCCTAGAGAAGGTGGCGCGGGGTAAACTGGGAAAGTGATG
TCGTGTACTGGCTCCGCCTTTTTCCCGAGGGTGGGGGAGAACCGTATATAAGTGCAGTAGTCGCCGTGAA
CGTTCTTTTTCGCAACGGGTTTGCCGCCAGAACACAGGTAAGTGCCGTGTGTGGTTCCCGCGGGCCTGGC
CTCTTTACGGGTTATGGCCCTTGCGTGCCTTGAATTACTTCCACCTGGCTGCAGTACGTGATTCTTGATC
CCGAGCTTCGGGTTGGAAGTGGGTGGGAGAGTTCGAGGCCTTGCGCTTAAGGAGCCCCTTCGCCTCGTGC
TTGAGTTGAGGCCTGGCCTGGGCGCTGGGGCCGCCGCGTGCGAATCTGGTGGCACCTTCGCGCCTGTCTC
GCTGCTTTCGATAAGTCTCTAGCCATTTAAAATTTTTGATGACCTGCTGCGACGCTTTTTTTCTGGCAAG
ATAGTCTTGTAAATGCGGGCCAAGATCTGCACACTGGTATTTCGGTTTTTGGGGCCGCGGGCGGCGACGG
GGCCCGTGCGTCCCAGCGCACATGTTCGGCGAGGCGGGGCCTGCGAGCGCGGCCACCGAGAATCGGACGG
GGGTAGTCTCAAGCTGGCCGGCCTGCTCTGGTGCCTGGCCTCGCGCCGCCGTGTATCGCCCCGCCCTGGG
CGGCAAGGCTGGCCCGGTCGGCACCAGTTGCGTGAGCGGAAAGATGGCCGCTTCCCGGCCCTGCTGCAGG
GAGCTCAAAATGGAGGACGCGGCGCTCGGGAGAGCGGGCGGGTGAGTCACCCACACAAAGGAAAAGGGCC
TTTCCGTCCTCAGCCGTCGCTTCATGTGACTCCACGGAGTACCGGGCGCCGTCCAGGCACCTCGATTAGT
TCTCGAGCTTTTGGAGTACGTCGTCTTTAGGTTGGGGGGAGGGGTTTTATGCGATGGAGTTTCCCCACAC
TGAGTGGGTGGAGACTGAAGTTAGGCCAGCTTGGCACTTGATGTAATTCTCCTTGGAATTTGCCCTTTTT
GAGTTTGGATCTTGGTTCATTCTCAAGCCTCAGACAGTGGTTCAAAGTTTTTTTCTTCCATTTCAGGTGT
CGTGACGTACGGCCACCATGACCGAGTACAAGCCCACGGTGCGCCTCGCCACCCGCGACGACGTCCCCAG
GGCCGTACGCACCCTCGCCGCCGCGTTCGCCGACTACCCCGCCACGCGCCACACCGTCGATCCGGACCGC
CACATCGAGCGGGTCACCGAGCTGCAAGAACTCTTCCTCACGCGCGTCGGGCTCGACATCGGCAAGGTGT
GGGTCGCGGACGACGGCGCCGCCGTGGCGGTCTGGACCACGCCGGAGAGCGTCGAAGCGGGGGCGGTGTT
CGCCGAGATCGGCCCGCGCATGGCCGAGTTGAGCGGTTCCCGGCTGGCCGCGCAGCAACAGATGGAAGGC
CTCCTGGCGCCGCACCGGCCCAAGGAGCCCGCGTGGTTCCTGGCCACCGTCGGAGTCTCGCCCGACCACC
AGGGCAAGGGTCTGGGCAGCGCCGTCGTGCTCCCCGGAGTGGAGGCGGCCGAGCGCGCCGGGGTGCCCGC
CTTCCTGGAGACCTCCGCGCCCCGCAACCTCCCCTTCTACGAGCGGCTCGGCTTCACCGTCACCGCCGAC
GTCGAGGTGCCCGAAGGACCGCGCACCTGGTGCATGACCCGCAAGCCCGGTGCCTGAACGCGTTAAGTCG
ACAATCAACCTCTGGATTACAAAATTTGTGAAAGATTGACTGGTATTCTTAACTATGTTGCTCCTTTTAC
GCTATGTGGATACGCTGCTTTAATGCCTTTGTATCATGCTATTGCTTCCCGTATGGCTTTCATTTTCTCC
TCCTTGTATAAATCCTGGTTGCTGTCTCTTTATGAGGAGTTGTGGCCCGTTGTCAGGCAACGTGGCGTGG
TGTGCACTGTGTTTGCTGACGCAACCCCCACTGGTTGGGGCATTGCCACCACCTGTCAGCTCCTTTCCGG
GACTTTCGCTTTCCCCCTCCCTATTGCCACGGCGGAACTCATCGCCGCCTGCCTTGCCCGCTGCTGGACA
GGGGCTCGGCTGTTGGGCACTGACAATTCCGTGGTGTTGTCGGGGAAATCATCGTCCTTTCCTTGGCTGC
TCGCCTGTGTTGCCACCTGGATTCTGCGCGGGACGTCCTTCTGCTACGTCCCTTCGGCCCTCAATCCAGC
GGACCTTCCTTCCCGCGGCCTGCTGCCGGCTCTGCGGCCTCTTCCGCGTCTTCGCCTTCGCCCTCAGACG
AGTCGGATCTCCCTTTGGGCCGCCTCCCCGCGTCGACTTTAAGACCAATGACTTACAAGGCAGCTGTAGA
TCTTAGCCACTTTTTAAAAGAAAAGGGGGGACTGGAAGGGCTAATTCACTCCCAACGAAGACAAGATCTG
CTTTTTGCTTGTACTGGGTCTCTCTGGTTAGACCAGATCTGAGCCTGGGAGCTCTCTGGCTAACTAGGGA
ACCCACTGCTTAAGCCTCAATAAAGCTTGCCTTGAGTGCTTCAAGTAGTGTGTGCCCGTCTGTTGTGTGA
CTCTGGTAACTAGAGATCCCTCAGACCCTTTTAGTCAGTGTGGAAAATCTCTAGCAGTACGTATAGTAGT
TCATGTCATCTTATTATTCAGTATTTATAACTTGCAAAGAAATGAATATCAGAGAGTGAGAGGAACTTGT
TTATTGCAGCTTATAATGGTTACAAATAAAGCAATAGCATCACAAATTTCACAAATAAAGCATTTTTTTC
ACTGCATTCTAGTTGTGGTTTGTCCAAACTCATCAATGTATCTTATCATGTCTGGCTCTAGCTATCCCGC
CCCTAACTCCGCCCATCCCGCCCCTAACTCCGCCCAGTTCCGCCCATTCTCCGCCCCATGGCTGACTAAT
TTTTTTTATTTATGCAGAGGCCGAGGCCGCCTCGGCCTCTGAGCTATTCCAGAAGTAGTGAGGAGGCTTT
TTTGGAGGCCTAGGGACGTACCCAATTCGCCCTATAGTGAGTCGTATTACGCGCGCTCACTGGCCGTCGT
TTTACAACGTCGTGACTGGGAAAACCCTGGCGTTACCCAACTTAATCGCCTTGCAGCACATCCCCCTTTC
GCCAGCTGGCGTAATAGCGAAGAGGCCCGCACCGATCGCCCTTCCCAACAGTTGCGCAGCCTGAATGGCG
AATGGG
[124 nt withheld, positions 3367-3490]
C
[91 nt withheld, positions 3492-3582]
A
[49 nt withheld, positions 3584-3632]
CCTTTGACGTTGGAGTCCACGTTCTTT
[37 nt withheld, positions 3660-3696]
ACCCTATCTCGGTCTATTCTTTTGATTTATAAGGGATTTTGCCGATTTCGGCCTATTGGTTAAAAAATGA
GCTGATTTAACAAAAATTTAACGCGAATTTTAACAAAATATTAACGCTTACAATTTAGGTGGCACTTTTC
GGGGAAATGTGCGCGGAACCCCTATTTGTTTATTTTTCTAAATACATTCAAATATGTATCCGCTCATGAG
ACAATAACCCTGATAAATGCTTCAATAATATTGAAAAAGGAAGAGTATGAGTATTCAACATTTCCGTGTC
GCCCTTATTCCCTTTTTTGCGGCATTTTGCCTTCCTGTTTTTGCTCACCCAGAAACGCTGGTGAAAGTAA
AAGATGCTGAAGATCAGTTGGGTGCACGAGTGGGTTACATCGAACTGGATCTCAACAGCGGTAAGATCCT
TGAGAGTTTTCGCCCCGAAGAACGTTTTCCAATGATGAGCACTTTTAAAGTTCTGCTATGTGGCGCGGTA
TTATCCCGTATTGACGCCGGGCAAGAGCAACTCGGTCGCCGCATACACTATTCTCAGAATGACTTGGTTG
AGTACTCACCAGTCACAGAAAAGCATCTTACGGATGGCATGACAGTAAGAGAATTATGCAGTGCTGCCAT
AACCATGAGTGATAACACTGCGGCCAACTTACTTCTGACAACGATCGGAGGACCGAAGGAGCTAACCGCT
TTTTTGCACAACATGGGGGATCATGTAACTCGCCTTGATCGTTGGGAACCGGAGCTGAATGAAGCCATAC
CAAACGACGAGCGTGACACCACGATGCCTGTAGCAATGGCAACAACGTTGCGCAAACTATTAACTGGCGA
ACTACTTACTCTAGCTTCCCGGCAACAATTAATAGACTGGATGGAGGCGGATAAAGTTGCAGGACCACTT
CTGCGCTCGGCCCTTCCGGCTGGCTGGTTTATTGCTGATAAATCTGGAGCCGGTGAGCGTGGGTCTCGCG
GTATCATTGCAGCACTGGGGCCAGATGGTAAGCCCTCCCGTATCGTAGTTATCTACACGACGGGGAGTCA
GGCAACTATGGATGAACGAAATAGACAGATCGCTGAGATAGGTGCCTCACTGATTAAGCATTGGTAACTG
TCAGACCAAGTTTACTCATATATACTTTAGATTGATTTAAAACTTCATTTTTAATTTAAAAGGATCTAGG
TGAAGATCCTTTTTGATAATCTCATGACCAAAATCCCTTAACGTGAGTTTTCGTTCCACTGAGCGTCAGA
CCCCGTAGAAAAGATCAAAGGATCTTCTTGAGATCCTTTTTTTCTGCGCGTAATCTGCTGCTTGCAAACA
AAAAAACCACCGCTACCAGCGGTGGTTTGTTTGCCGGATCAAGAGCTACCAACTCTTTTTCCGAAGGTAA
CTGGCTTCAGCAGAGCGCAGATACCAAATACTGTTCTTCTAGTGTAGCCGTAGTTAGGCCACCACTTCAA
GAACTCTGTAGCACCGCCTACATACCTCGCTCTGCTAATCCTGTTACCAGTGGCTGCTGCCAGTGGCGAT
AAGTCGTGTCTTACCGGGTTGGACTCAAGACGATAGTTACCGGATAAGGCGCAGCGGTCGGGCTGAACGG
GGGGTTCGTGCACACAGCCCAGCTTGGAGCGAACGACCTACACCGAACTGAGATACCTACAGCGTGAGCT
ATGAGAAAGCGCCACGCTTCCCGAAGGGAGAAAGGCGGACAGGTATCCGGTAAGCGGCAGGGTCGGAACA
GGAGAGCGCACGAGGGAGCTTCCAGGGGGAAACGCCTGGTATCTTTATAGTCCTGTCGGGTTTCGCCACC
TCTGACTTGAGCGTCGATTTTTGTGATGCTCGTCAGGGGGGCGGAGCCTATGGAAAAACGCCAGCAACGC
GGCCTTTTTACGGTTCCTGGCCTTTTGCTGGCCTTTTGCTCACATGTTCTTTCCTGCGTTATCCCCTGAT
TCTGTGGATAACCGTATTACCGCCTTTGAGTGAGCTGATACCGCTCGCCGCAGCCGAACGACCGAGCGCA
GCGAGTCAGTGAGCGAGGAAGCGGAAGAGCGCCCAATACGCAAACCGCCTCTCCCCGCGCGTTGGCCGAT
TCATTAATGCAGCTGGCACGACAGGTTTCCCGACTGGAAAGCGGGCAGTGAGCGCAACGCAATTAATGTG
AGTTAGCTCACTCATTAGGCACCCCAGGCTTTACACTTTATGCTTCCGGCTCGTATGTTGTGTGGAATTG
TGAGCGGATAACAATTTCACACAGGAAACAGCTATGACCATGATTACGCCAAGCGCGCAATTAACCCTCA
CTAAAGGGAACAAAAGCTGGAGCTGCAAGCTTAATGTAGTCTTATGCAATACTCTTGTAGTCTTGCAACA
TGGTAACGATGAGTTAGCAACATGCCTTACAAGGAGAGAAAAAGCACCGTGCATGCCGATTGGTGGAAGT
AAGGTGGTACGATCGTGCCTTATTAGGAAGGCAACAGACGGGTCTGACATGGATTGGACGAACCACTGAA
TTGCCGCATTGCAGAGATATTGTATTTAAGTGCCTAGCTCGATACATAAACGGGTCTCTCTGGTTAGACC
AGATCTGAGCCTGGGAGCTCTCTGGCTAACTAGGGAACCCACTGCTTAAGCCTCAATAAAGCTTGCCTTG
AGTGCTTCAAGTAGTGTGTGCCCGTCTGTTGTGTGACTCTGGTAACTAGAGATCCCTCAGACCCTTTTAG
TCAGTGTGGAAAATCTCTAGCAGTGGCGCCCGAACAGGGACTTGAAAGCGAAAGGGAAACCAGAGGAGCT
CTCTCGACGCAGGACTCGGCTTGCTGAAGCGCGCACGGCAAGAGGCGAGGGGCGGCGACTGGTGAGTACG
CCAAAAATTTTGACTAGCGGAGGCTAGAAGGAGAGAGATGGGTGCGAGAGCGTCAGTATTAAGCGGGGGA
GAATTAGATCGCGATGGGAAAAAATTCGGTTAAGGCCAGGGGGAAAGAAAAAATATAAATTAAAACATAT
AGTATGGGCAAGCAGGGAGCTAGAACGATTCGCAGTTAATCCTGGCCTGTTAGAAACATCAGAAGGCTGT
AGACAAATACTGGGACAGCTACAACCATCCCTTCAGACAGGATCAGAAGAACTTAGATCATTATATAATA
CAGTAGCAACCCTCTATTGTGTGCATCAAAGGATAGAGATAAAAGACACCAAGGAAGCTTTAGACAAGAT
AGAGGAAGAGCAAAACAAAAGTAAGACCACCGCACAGCAAGCGGCCGCTGATCTTCAGACCTGGAGGAGG
AGATATGAGGGACAATTGGAGAAGTGAATTATATAAATATAAAGTAGTAAAAATTGAACCATTAGGAGTA
GCACCCACCAAGGCAAAGAGAAGAGTGGTGCAGAGAGAAAAAAGAGCAGTGGGAATAGGAGCTTTGTTCC
TTGGGTTCTTGGGAGCAGCAGGAAGCACTATGGGCGCAGCGTCAATGACGCTGACGGTACAGGCCAGACA
ATTATTGTCTGGTATAGTGCAGCAGCAGAACAATTTGCTGAGGGCTATTGAGGCGCAACAGCATCTGTTG
CAACTCACAGTCTGGGGCATCAAGCAGCTCCAGGCAAGAATCCTGGCTGTGGAAAGATACCTAAAGGATC
AACAGCTCCTGGGGATTTGGGGTTGCTCTGGAAAACTCATTTGCACCACTGCTGTGCCTTGGAATGCTAG
TTGGAGTAATAAATCTCTGGAACAGATTTGGAATCACACGACCTGGATGGAGTGGGACAGAGAAATTAAC
AATTACACAAGCTTAATACACTCCTTAATTGAAGAATCGCAAAACCAGCAAGAAAAGAATGAACAAGAAT
TATTGGAATTAGATAAATGGGCAAGTTTGTGGAATTGGTTTAACATAACAAATTGGCTGTGGTATATAAA
ATTATTCATAATGATAGTAGGAGGCTTGGTAGGTTTAAGAATAGTTTTTGCTGTACTTTCTATAGTGAAT
AGAGTTAGGCAGGGATATTCACCATTATCGTTTCAGACCCACCTCCCAACCCCGAGGGGACCCAGAGAGG
GCCTATTTCCCATGATTCCTTCATATTTGCATATACGATACAAGGCTGTTAGAGAGATAATTAGAATTAA
TTTGACTGTAAACACAAAGATATTAGTACAAAATACGTGACGTAGAAAGTAATAATTTCTTGGGTAGTTT
GCAGTTTTAAAATTATGTTTTAAAATGGACTATCATATGCTTACCGTAACTTGAAAGTATTTCGATTTCT
TGGCTTTATATATCTTGTGGAAAGGACGAAACACCGGTCAGCCGCGTATCTGCCAGGTTTTAGAGCTAGA
AATAGCAAGTTAAAATAAGGCTAGTCCGTTATCAACTTGAAAAAGTGGCACCGAGTCGGTGCTTTTTTAA
GCTTGGCGTAACTAGATCTTGAGACAAATGGCAGTATTCATCCACAATTTTAAAAGAAAAGGGGGGATTG
GGGGGTACAGTGCAGGGGAAAGAATAGTAGACATAATAGCAACAGACATACAAACTAAAGAATTACAAAA
ACAAATTACAAAAATTCAAAATTTTCGGGTTTATTACAGGGACAGCAGAGATCCACTTTGGCGCCGGCTC
GAGGGGG
