>Addgene plasmid #77730 | IRAK2 gRNA (BRDN0001146975) | depositor partial sequence | sequence record 145190 | Target Sequence
GTCAGCCGCGTATCTGCCAG
