>Addgene plasmid #77730 | IRAK2 gRNA (BRDN0001146975) | addgene partial sequence | sequence record 188317 | hU6-F
AGAAAGTAATAATTTCTTGGGTAGTTTGCAGTTTTAAAATTATGTTTTAAAATGGACTATCATATGCTTA
CCGTAACTTGAAAGTATTTCGATTTCTTGGCTTTATATATCTTGTGGAAAGGACGAAACACCGGTCAGCC
GCGTATCTGCCAGGTTTTAGAGCTAGAAATAGCAAGTTAAAATAAGGCTAGTCCGTTATCAACTTGAAAA
AGTGGCACCGAGTCGGTGCTTTTTTAAGCTTGGCGTAACTAGATCTTGAGACAAATGGCAGTATTCATCC
ACAATTTTAAAAGAAAAGGGGGGATTGGGGGGTACAGTGCAGGGGAAAGAATAGTAGACATAATAGCAAC
AGACATACAAACTAAAGAATTACAAAAACAAATTACAAAAATTCAAAATTTTCGGGTTTATTACAGGGAC
AGCAGAGATCCACTTTGGCGCCGGCTCGAGGGGGCCCGGGTGCAAAGATGGATAAAGTTTTAAACAGAGA
GGAATCTTTGCAGCTAATGGACCTTCTAGGTCTTGAAAGGAGTGGGAATTGGCTCCGGTGCCCGTCAGTG
GGCAGAGCGC
